Addgene plasmid #132448: pBRCA2.1.0-gDNA
Purpose: CRISPR/Cas9 plasmid to create GFP fusion proteins
Depositing lab: Kevin White. Depositing organization: University of Chicago.
Backbone
  Vector backbone: pX330
  Backbone manufacturer: addgene ID: 42230
  Vector type: CRISPR
Growth in bacteria
  Bacterial resistance: Ampicillin, 100 μg/mL
  Growth temperature: 37°C
  Growth strain: DH5alpha
  Copy number: High Copy
Gene/Insert
  Gene/Insert name: BRCA2
  gRNA/shRNA sequence: GCAACATAAGTACTAATGTG TGG
  Species: H. sapiens (human)
  Entrez Gene: BRCA2 (a.k.a. BRCC2, BROVCA2, FACD, FAD, FAD1, FANCD, FANCD1, GLM3, PNCA2, XRCC11)
  Cloning method: Restriction Enzyme; 5′ cloning site BbsI (destroyed during cloning); 3′ cloning site BbsI (destroyed during cloning)
Terms and licenses: Academic/Nonprofit Terms; Industry Terms: Not Available to Industry
Depositor comments: gRNA sequence also includes uncloned PAM after the space
How to cite: pBRCA2.1.0-gDNA was a gift from Kevin White (Addgene plasmid # 132448 ; http://n2t.net/addgene:132448 ; RRID:Addgene_132448)
