[The description below was written by a language model from this plasmid's Addgene catalogue record and pLannotate feature annotations shown in this document.]
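Description:
pBRCA2.1.0-gDNA is a pX330-based CRISPR/Cas9 expression plasmid carrying a single guide RNA directed against human BRCA2, deposited as part of a system for creating GFP fusion proteins. It is maintained in E. coli as a high-copy plasmid through a ColE1/pUC-type origin and selected with ampicillin via the β-lactamase gene. An f1 phage origin and small leftover fragments of pBR322 bom and rop sequence are also annotated in the backbone.

Two expression units work together in mammalian cells. A human U6 RNA polymerase III promoter drives the guide, whose BRCA2-specific spacer was cloned between the two BbsI sites of pX330 (both destroyed in the process) directly upstream of the Streptococcus pyogenes gRNA scaffold. The PAM listed with the guide in the record belongs to the genomic target and is not part of the plasmid. The scaffold annotation spans the numbering origin of the circular sequence, which is why it appears split in the feature table. Downstream, a hybrid promoter made of the CMV enhancer, the chicken β-actin promoter and a hybrid intron drives S. pyogenes Cas9. The feature table annotates Cas9 as adjacent N- and C-terminal portions that are contiguous, followed by a C-terminal nucleoplasmin nuclear localization signal and a bGH polyadenylation signal. A single AAV2 ITR lies after the cassette, a remnant of the backbone's origin rather than a functional packaging arrangement.

The plasmid contains no GFP sequence or homology arms, so it supplies only the nuclease and guide to cut BRCA2. Making a GFP fusion would presumably require a separate donor template, which the record does not describe. It also does not state where in BRCA2 the guide cuts.
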