Features (pLannotate 1.2.2; 18 found; start..end, strand, type, name):
     79..122     +  misc_RNA       gRNA scaffold (fragment): guide RNA scaffold for the Streptococcus pyogenes CRISPR/Cas9 system
    169..454     +  enhancer       CMV enhancer: human cytomegalovirus immediate early enhancer; contains an 18-bp deletion relative to the standard CMV enhancer
    456..733     +  promoter       chicken β-actin promoter: No description available
    734..961     +  intron         hybrid intron: hybrid between chicken β-actin (CBA) and minute virus of mice (MMV) introns (Gray et al., 2011)
   1099..2700    +  CDS            Cas9(N): N-terminal portion of Streptococcus pyogenes Cas9 (Zetsche et al., 2015)
   2701..5199    +  CDS            Cas9(C): C-terminal portion of Streptococcus pyogenes Cas9 (Zetsche et al., 2015)
   5200..5247    +  CDS            nucleoplasmin NLS: bipartite nuclear localization signal from nucleoplasmin
   5281..5392    +  polyA_signal   bGH poly(A) signal: bovine growth hormone polyadenylation signal
   5497..5637    +  repeat_region  AAV2 ITR: inverted terminal repeat of adeno-associated virus serotype 2 inverted
   5642..5693    -  misc_feature   bom (fragment): basis of mobility region from pBR322
   5712..6167    +  rep_origin     f1 ori (sequence partly withheld): f1 bacteriophage origin of replication; arrow indicates direction of (+) strand synthesis
   6168..6217    -  misc_feature   bom (fragment): basis of mobility region from pBR322
   6319..6354    -  CDS            rop (fragment): Rop protein, which maintains plasmids at low copy number; rop
   6449..6553    +  promoter       AmpR promoter: bla
   6554..7414    +  CDS            AmpR: β-lactamase; bla; confers resistance to ampicillin, carbenicillin, and related antibiotics
   7585..8173    +  rep_origin     ori: high-copy-number ColE1/pMB1/pBR322/pUC origin of replication
   8235..8475    +  promoter       U6 promoter: RNA polymerase III promoter for human U6 snRNA
   8505..72      +  misc_RNA       gRNA scaffold (across the origin): guide RNA scaffold for the Streptococcus pyogenes CRISPR/Cas9 system
>Addgene plasmid #132448 | pBRCA2.1.0-gDNA | addgene full sequence | sequence record 266805 | Addgene NGS Result
TAGAGCTAGAAATAGCAAGTTAAAATAAGGCTAGTCCGTTATCAACTTGAAAAAGTGGCACCGAGTCGGT
GCTTTTTTGTTTTAGAGCTAGAAATAGCAAGTTAAAATAAGGCTAGTCCGTTTTTAGCGCGTGCGCCAAT
TCTGCAGACAAATGGCTCTAGAGGTACCCGTTACATAACTTACGGTAAATGGCCCGCCTGGCTGACCGCC
CAACGACCCCCGCCCATTGACGTCAATAGTAACGCCAATAGGGACTTTCCATTGACGTCAATGGGTGGAG
TATTTACGGTAAACTGCCCACTTGGCAGTACATCAAGTGTATCATATGCCAAGTACGCCCCCTATTGACG
TCAATGACGGTAAATGGCCCGCCTGGCATTGTGCCCAGTACATGACCTTATGGGACTTTCCTACTTGGCA
GTACATCTACGTATTAGTCATCGCTATTACCATGGTCGAGGTGAGCCCCACGTTCTGCTTCACTCTCCCC
ATCTCCCCCCCCTCCCCACCCCCAATTTTGTATTTATTTATTTTTTAATTATTTTGTGCAGCGATGGGGG
CGGGGGGGGGGGGGGGGCGCGCGCCAGGCGGGGCGGGGCGGGGCGAGGGGCGGGGCGGGGCGAGGCGGAG
AGGTGCGGCGGCAGCCAATCAGAGCGGCGCGCTCCGAAAGTTTCCTTTTATGGCGAGGCGGCGGCGGCGG
CGGCCCTATAAAAAGCGAAGCGCGCGGCGGGCGGGAGTCGCTGCGCGCTGCCTTCGCCCCGTGCCCCGCT
CCGCCGCCGCCTCGCGCCGCCCGCCCCGGCTCTGACTGACCGCGTTACTCCCACAGGTGAGCGGGCGGGA
CGGCCCTTCTCCTCCGGGCTGTAATTAGCTGAGCAAGAGGTAAGGGTTTAAGGGATGGTTGGTTGGTGGG
GTATTAATGTTTAATTACCTGGAGCACCTGCCTGAAATCACTTTTTTTCAGGTTGGACCGGTGCCACCAT
GGACTATAAGGACCACGACGGAGACTACAAGGATCATGATATTGATTACAAAGACGATGACGATAAGATG
GCCCCAAAGAAGAAGCGGAAGGTCGGTATCCACGGAGTCCCAGCAGCCGACAAGAAGTACAGCATCGGCC
TGGACATCGGCACCAACTCTGTGGGCTGGGCCGTGATCACCGACGAGTACAAGGTGCCCAGCAAGAAATT
CAAGGTGCTGGGCAACACCGACCGGCACAGCATCAAGAAGAACCTGATCGGAGCCCTGCTGTTCGACAGC
GGCGAAACAGCCGAGGCCACCCGGCTGAAGAGAACCGCCAGAAGAAGATACACCAGACGGAAGAACCGGA
TCTGCTATCTGCAAGAGATCTTCAGCAACGAGATGGCCAAGGTGGACGACAGCTTCTTCCACAGACTGGA
AGAGTCCTTCCTGGTGGAAGAGGATAAGAAGCACGAGCGGCACCCCATCTTCGGCAACATCGTGGACGAG
GTGGCCTACCACGAGAAGTACCCCACCATCTACCACCTGAGAAAGAAACTGGTGGACAGCACCGACAAGG
CCGACCTGCGGCTGATCTATCTGGCCCTGGCCCACATGATCAAGTTCCGGGGCCACTTCCTGATCGAGGG
CGACCTGAACCCCGACAACAGCGACGTGGACAAGCTGTTCATCCAGCTGGTGCAGACCTACAACCAGCTG
TTCGAGGAAAACCCCATCAACGCCAGCGGCGTGGACGCCAAGGCCATCCTGTCTGCCAGACTGAGCAAGA
GCAGACGGCTGGAAAATCTGATCGCCCAGCTGCCCGGCGAGAAGAAGAATGGCCTGTTCGGAAACCTGAT
TGCCCTGAGCCTGGGCCTGACCCCCAACTTCAAGAGCAACTTCGACCTGGCCGAGGATGCCAAACTGCAG
CTGAGCAAGGACACCTACGACGACGACCTGGACAACCTGCTGGCCCAGATCGGCGACCAGTACGCCGACC
TGTTTCTGGCCGCCAAGAACCTGTCCGACGCCATCCTGCTGAGCGACATCCTGAGAGTGAACACCGAGAT
CACCAAGGCCCCCCTGAGCGCCTCTATGATCAAGAGATACGACGAGCACCACCAGGACCTGACCCTGCTG
AAAGCTCTCGTGCGGCAGCAGCTGCCTGAGAAGTACAAAGAGATTTTCTTCGACCAGAGCAAGAACGGCT
ACGCCGGCTACATTGACGGCGGAGCCAGCCAGGAAGAGTTCTACAAGTTCATCAAGCCCATCCTGGAAAA
GATGGACGGCACCGAGGAACTGCTCGTGAAGCTGAACAGAGAGGACCTGCTGCGGAAGCAGCGGACCTTC
GACAACGGCAGCATCCCCCACCAGATCCACCTGGGAGAGCTGCACGCCATTCTGCGGCGGCAGGAAGATT
TTTACCCATTCCTGAAGGACAACCGGGAAAAGATCGAGAAGATCCTGACCTTCCGCATCCCCTACTACGT
GGGCCCTCTGGCCAGGGGAAACAGCAGATTCGCCTGGATGACCAGAAAGAGCGAGGAAACCATCACCCCC
TGGAACTTCGAGGAAGTGGTGGACAAGGGCGCTTCCGCCCAGAGCTTCATCGAGCGGATGACCAACTTCG
ATAAGAACCTGCCCAACGAGAAGGTGCTGCCCAAGCACAGCCTGCTGTACGAGTACTTCACCGTGTATAA
CGAGCTGACCAAAGTGAAATACGTGACCGAGGGAATGAGAAAGCCCGCCTTCCTGAGCGGCGAGCAGAAA
AAGGCCATCGTGGACCTGCTGTTCAAGACCAACCGGAAAGTGACCGTGAAGCAGCTGAAAGAGGACTACT
TCAAGAAAATCGAGTGCTTCGACTCCGTGGAAATCTCCGGCGTGGAAGATCGGTTCAACGCCTCCCTGGG
CACATACCACGATCTGCTGAAAATTATCAAGGACAAGGACTTCCTGGACAATGAGGAAAACGAGGACATT
CTGGAAGATATCGTGCTGACCCTGACACTGTTTGAGGACAGAGAGATGATCGAGGAACGGCTGAAAACCT
ATGCCCACCTGTTCGACGACAAAGTGATGAAGCAGCTGAAGCGGCGGAGATACACCGGCTGGGGCAGGCT
GAGCCGGAAGCTGATCAACGGCATCCGGGACAAGCAGTCCGGCAAGACAATCCTGGATTTCCTGAAGTCC
GACGGCTTCGCCAACAGAAACTTCATGCAGCTGATCCACGACGACAGCCTGACCTTTAAAGAGGACATCC
AGAAAGCCCAGGTGTCCGGCCAGGGCGATAGCCTGCACGAGCACATTGCCAATCTGGCCGGCAGCCCCGC
CATTAAGAAGGGCATCCTGCAGACAGTGAAGGTGGTGGACGAGCTCGTGAAAGTGATGGGCCGGCACAAG
CCCGAGAACATCGTGATCGAAATGGCCAGAGAGAACCAGACCACCCAGAAGGGACAGAAGAACAGCCGCG
AGAGAATGAAGCGGATCGAAGAGGGCATCAAAGAGCTGGGCAGCCAGATCCTGAAAGAACACCCCGTGGA
AAACACCCAGCTGCAGAACGAGAAGCTGTACCTGTACTACCTGCAGAATGGGCGGGATATGTACGTGGAC
CAGGAACTGGACATCAACCGGCTGTCCGACTACGATGTGGACCATATCGTGCCTCAGAGCTTTCTGAAGG
ACGACTCCATCGACAACAAGGTGCTGACCAGAAGCGACAAGAACCGGGGCAAGAGCGACAACGTGCCCTC
CGAAGAGGTCGTGAAGAAGATGAAGAACTACTGGCGGCAGCTGCTGAACGCCAAGCTGATTACCCAGAGA
AAGTTCGACAATCTGACCAAGGCCGAGAGAGGCGGCCTGAGCGAACTGGATAAGGCCGGCTTCATCAAGA
GACAGCTGGTGGAAACCCGGCAGATCACAAAGCACGTGGCACAGATCCTGGACTCCCGGATGAACACTAA
GTACGACGAGAATGACAAGCTGATCCGGGAAGTGAAAGTGATCACCCTGAAGTCCAAGCTGGTGTCCGAT
TTCCGGAAGGATTTCCAGTTTTACAAAGTGCGCGAGATCAACAACTACCACCACGCCCACGACGCCTACC
TGAACGCCGTCGTGGGAACCGCCCTGATCAAAAAGTACCCTAAGCTGGAAAGCGAGTTCGTGTACGGCGA
CTACAAGGTGTACGACGTGCGGAAGATGATCGCCAAGAGCGAGCAGGAAATCGGCAAGGCTACCGCCAAG
TACTTCTTCTACAGCAACATCATGAACTTTTTCAAGACCGAGATTACCCTGGCCAACGGCGAGATCCGGA
AGCGGCCTCTGATCGAGACAAACGGCGAAACCGGGGAGATCGTGTGGGATAAGGGCCGGGATTTTGCCAC
CGTGCGGAAAGTGCTGAGCATGCCCCAAGTGAATATCGTGAAAAAGACCGAGGTGCAGACAGGCGGCTTC
AGCAAAGAGTCTATCCTGCCCAAGAGGAACAGCGATAAGCTGATCGCCAGAAAGAAGGACTGGGACCCTA
AGAAGTACGGCGGCTTCGACAGCCCCACCGTGGCCTATTCTGTGCTGGTGGTGGCCAAAGTGGAAAAGGG
CAAGTCCAAGAAACTGAAGAGTGTGAAAGAGCTGCTGGGGATCACCATCATGGAAAGAAGCAGCTTCGAG
AAGAATCCCATCGACTTTCTGGAAGCCAAGGGCTACAAAGAAGTGAAAAAGGACCTGATCATCAAGCTGC
CTAAGTACTCCCTGTTCGAGCTGGAAAACGGCCGGAAGAGAATGCTGGCCTCTGCCGGCGAACTGCAGAA
GGGAAACGAACTGGCCCTGCCCTCCAAATATGTGAACTTCCTGTACCTGGCCAGCCACTATGAGAAGCTG
AAGGGCTCCCCCGAGGATAATGAGCAGAAACAGCTGTTTGTGGAACAGCACAAGCACTACCTGGACGAGA
TCATCGAGCAGATCAGCGAGTTCTCCAAGAGAGTGATCCTGGCCGACGCTAATCTGGACAAAGTGCTGTC
CGCCTACAACAAGCACCGGGATAAGCCCATCAGAGAGCAGGCCGAGAATATCATCCACCTGTTTACCCTG
ACCAATCTGGGAGCCCCTGCCGCCTTCAAGTACTTTGACACCACCATCGACCGGAAGAGGTACACCAGCA
CCAAAGAGGTGCTGGACGCCACCCTGATCCACCAGAGCATCACCGGCCTGTACGAGACACGGATCGACCT
GTCTCAGCTGGGAGGCGACAAAAGGCCGGCGGCCACGAAAAAGGCCGGCCAGGCAAAAAAGAAAAAGTAA
GAATTCCTAGAGCTCGCTGATCAGCCTCGACTGTGCCTTCTAGTTGCCAGCCATCTGTTGTTTGCCCCTC
CCCCGTGCCTTCCTTGACCCTGGAAGGTGCCACTCCCACTGTCCTTTCCTAATAAAATGAGGAAATTGCA
TCGCATTGTCTGAGTAGGTGTCATTCTATTCTGGGGGGTGGGGTGGGGCAGGACAGCAAGGGGGAGGATT
GGGAAGAGAATAGCAGGCATGCTGGGGAGCGGCCGCAGGAACCCCTAGTGATGGAGTTGGCCACTCCCTC
TCTGCGCGCTCGCTCGCTCACTGAGGCCGGGCGACCAAAGGTCGCCCGACGCCCGGGCTTTGCCCGGGCG
GCCTCAGTGAGCGAGCGAGCGCGCAGCTGCCTGCAGGGGCGCCTGATGCGGTATTTTCTCCTTACGCATC
TGTGCGGTATTTCACACCGCATA
[95 nt withheld, positions 5694-5788]
T
[46 nt withheld, positions 5790-5835]
C
[141 nt withheld, positions 5837-5977]
CCTTTGACGTTGGAGTCCACGTTCTTT
[37 nt withheld, positions 6005-6041]
ACTCTATCTCGGGCTATTCTTTTGATTTATAAGGGATTTTGCCGATTTCGGTCTATTGGTTAAAAAATGA
GCTGATTTAACAAAAATTTAACGCGAATTTTAACAAAATATTAACGTTTACAATTTTATGGTGCACTCTC
AGTACAATCTGCTCTGATGCCGCATAGTTAAGCCAGCCCCGACACCCGCCAACACCCGCTGACGCGCCCT
GACGGGCTTGTCTGCTCCCGGCATCCGCTTACAGACAAGCTGTGACCGTCTCCGGGAGCTGCATGTGTCA
GAGGTTTTCACCGTCATCACCGAAACGCGCGAGACGAAAGGGCCTCGTGATACGCCTATTTTTATAGGTT
AATGTCATGATAATAATGGTTTCTTAGACGTCAGGTGGCACTTTTCGGGGAAATGTGCGCGGAACCCCTA
TTTGTTTATTTTTCTAAATACATTCAAATATGTATCCGCTCATGAGACAATAACCCTGATAAATGCTTCA
ATAATATTGAAAAAGGAAGAGTATGAGTATTCAACATTTCCGTGTCGCCCTTATTCCCTTTTTTGCGGCA
TTTTGCCTTCCTGTTTTTGCTCACCCAGAAACGCTGGTGAAAGTAAAAGATGCTGAAGATCAGTTGGGTG
CACGAGTGGGTTACATCGAACTGGATCTCAACAGCGGTAAGATCCTTGAGAGTTTTCGCCCCGAAGAACG
TTTTCCAATGATGAGCACTTTTAAAGTTCTGCTATGTGGCGCGGTATTATCCCGTATTGACGCCGGGCAA
GAGCAACTCGGTCGCCGCATACACTATTCTCAGAATGACTTGGTTGAGTACTCACCAGTCACAGAAAAGC
ATCTTACGGATGGCATGACAGTAAGAGAATTATGCAGTGCTGCCATAACCATGAGTGATAACACTGCGGC
CAACTTACTTCTGACAACGATCGGAGGACCGAAGGAGCTAACCGCTTTTTTGCACAACATGGGGGATCAT
GTAACTCGCCTTGATCGTTGGGAACCGGAGCTGAATGAAGCCATACCAAACGACGAGCGTGACACCACGA
TGCCTGTAGCAATGGCAACAACGTTGCGCAAACTATTAACTGGCGAACTACTTACTCTAGCTTCCCGGCA
ACAATTAATAGACTGGATGGAGGCGGATAAAGTTGCAGGACCACTTCTGCGCTCGGCCCTTCCGGCTGGC
TGGTTTATTGCTGATAAATCTGGAGCCGGTGAGCGTGGAAGCCGCGGTATCATTGCAGCACTGGGGCCAG
ATGGTAAGCCCTCCCGTATCGTAGTTATCTACACGACGGGGAGTCAGGCAACTATGGATGAACGAAATAG
ACAGATCGCTGAGATAGGTGCCTCACTGATTAAGCATTGGTAACTGTCAGACCAAGTTTACTCATATATA
CTTTAGATTGATTTAAAACTTCATTTTTAATTTAAAAGGATCTAGGTGAAGATCCTTTTTGATAATCTCA
TGACCAAAATCCCTTAACGTGAGTTTTCGTTCCACTGAGCGTCAGACCCCGTAGAAAAGATCAAAGGATC
TTCTTGAGATCCTTTTTTTCTGCGCGTAATCTGCTGCTTGCAAACAAAAAAACCACCGCTACCAGCGGTG
GTTTGTTTGCCGGATCAAGAGCTACCAACTCTTTTTCCGAAGGTAACTGGCTTCAGCAGAGCGCAGATAC
CAAATACTGTTCTTCTAGTGTAGCCGTAGTTAGGCCACCACTTCAAGAACTCTGTAGCACCGCCTACATA
CCTCGCTCTGCTAATCCTGTTACCAGTGGCTGCTGCCAGTGGCGATAAGTCGTGTCTTACCGGGTTGGAC
TCAAGACGATAGTTACCGGATAAGGCGCAGCGGTCGGGCTGAACGGGGGGTTCGTGCACACAGCCCAGCT
TGGAGCGAACGACCTACACCGAACTGAGATACCTACAGCGTGAGCTATGAGAAAGCGCCACGCTTCCCGA
AGGGAGAAAGGCGGACAGGTATCCGGTAAGCGGCAGGGTCGGAACAGGAGAGCGCACGAGGGAGCTTCCA
GGGGGAAACGCCTGGTATCTTTATAGTCCTGTCGGGTTTCGCCACCTCTGACTTGAGCGTCGATTTTTGT
GATGCTCGTCAGGGGGGCGGAGCCTATGGAAAAACGCCAGCAACGCGGCCTTTTTACGGTTCCTGGCCTT
TTGCTGGCCTTTTGCTCACATGTGAGGGCCTATTTCCCATGATTCCTTCATATTTGCATATACGATACAA
GGCTGTTAGAGAGATAATTGGAATTAATTTGACTGTAAACACAAAGATATTAGTACAAAATACGTGACGT
AGAAAGTAATAATTTCTTGGGTAGTTTGCAGTTTTAAAATTATGTTTTAAAATGGACTATCATATGCTTA
CCGTAACTTGAAAGTATTTCGATTTCTTGGCTTTATATATCTTGTGGAAAGGACGAAACACCGGCAACAT
AAGTACTAATGTGGTTT
